>Addgene plasmid #220880 | TMPRSS3:72-454_CO | addgene full sequence | sequence record 436704 | Addgene NGS Result
AATGGCGAATGGG
[124 nt withheld, positions 14-137]
C
[91 nt withheld, positions 139-229]
A
[49 nt withheld, positions 231-279]
CCTTTGACGTTGGAGTCCACGTTCTT
[37 nt withheld, positions 306-342]
ACCCTATCTCGGTCTATTCTTTTGATTTATAAGGGATTTTGCCGATTTCGGCCTATTGGTTAAAAAATGA
GCTGATTTAACAAAAATTTAACGCGAATTTTAACAAAATATTAACGCTTACAATTTAGGTGGCACTTTTC
GGGGAAATGTGCGCGGAACCCCTATTTGTTTATTTTTCTAAATACATTCAAATATGTATCCGCTCATGAG
ACAATAACCCTGATAAATGCTTCAATAATATTGAAAAAGGAAGAGTATGAGTATTCAACATTTCCGTGTC
GCCCTTATTCCCTTTTTTGCGGCATTTTGCCTTCCTGTTTTTGCTCACCCAGAAACGCTGGTGAAAGTAA
AAGATGCTGAAGATCAGTTGGGTGCACGAGTGGGTTACATCGAACTGGATCTCAACAGCGGTAAGATCCT
TGAGAGTTTTCGCCCCGAAGAACGTTTTCCAATGATGAGCACTTTTAAAGTTCTGCTATGTGGCGCGGTA
TTATCCCGTATTGACGCCGGGCAAGAGCAACTCGGTCGCCGCATACACTATTCTCAGAATGACTTGGTTG
AGTACTCACCAGTCACAGAAAAGCATCTTACGGATGGCATGACAGTAAGAGAATTATGCAGTGCTGCCAT
AACCATGAGTGATAACACTGCGGCCAACTTACTTCTGACAACGATCGGAGGACCGAAGGAGCTAACCGCT
TTTTTGCACAACATGGGGGATCATGTAACTCGCCTTGATCGTTGGGAACCGGAGCTGAATGAAGCCATAC
CAAACGACGAGCGTGACACCACGATGCCTGTAGCAATGGCAACAACGTTGCGCAAACTATTAACTGGCGA
ACTACTTACTCTAGCTTCCCGGCAACAATTAATAGACTGGATGGAGGCGGATAAAGTTGCAGGACCACTT
CTGCGCTCGGCCCTTCCGGCTGGCTGGTTTATTGCTGATAAATCTGGAGCCGGTGAGCGTGGGTCTCGCG
GTATCATTGCAGCACTGGGGCCAGATGGTAAGCCCTCCCGTATCGTAGTTATCTACACGACGGGGAGTCA
GGCAACTATGGATGAACGAAATAGACAGATCGCTGAGATAGGTGCCTCACTGATTAAGCATTGGTAACTG
TCAGACCAAGTTTACTCATATATACTTTAGATTGATTTAAAACTTCATTTTTAATTTAAAAGGATCTAGG
TGAAGATCCTTTTTGATAATCTCATGACCAAAATCCCTTAACGTGAGTTTTCGTTCCACTGAGCGTCAGA
CCCCGTAGAAAAGATCAAAGGATCTTCTTGAGATCCTTTTTTTCTGCGCGTAATCTGCTGCTTGCAAACA
AAAAAACCACCGCTACCAGCGGTGGTTTGTTTGCCGGATCAAGAGCTACCAACTCTTTTTCCGAAGGTAA
CTGGCTTCAGCAGAGCGCAGATACCAAATACTGTTCTTCTAGTGTAGCCGTAGTTAGGCCACCACTTCAA
GAACTCTGTAGCACCGCCTACATACCTCGCTCTGCTAATCCTGTTACCAGTGGCTGCTGCCAGTGGCGAT
AAGTCGTGTCTTACCGGGTTGGACTCAAGACGATAGTTACCGGATAAGGCGCAGCGGTCGGGCTGAACGG
GGGGTTCGTGCACACAGCCCAGCTTGGAGCGAACGACCTACACCGAACTGAGATACCTACAGCGTGAGCT
ATGAGAAAGCGCCACGCTTCCCGAAGGGAGAAAGGCGGACAGGTATCCGGTAAGCGGCAGGGTCGGAACA
GGAGAGCGCACGAGGGAGCTTCCAGGGGGAAACGCCTGGTATCTTTATAGTCCTGTCGGGTTTCGCCACC
TCTGACTTGAGCGTCGATTTTTGTGATGCTCGTCAGGGGGGCGGAGCCTATGGAAAAACGCCAGCAACGC
GGCCTTTTTACGGTTCCTGGCCTTTTGCTGGCCTTTTGCTCACATGTTCTTTCCTGCGTTATCCCCTGAT
TCTGTGGATAACCGTATTACCGCCTTTGAGTGAGCTGATACCGCTCGCCGCAGCCGAACGACCGAGCGCA
GCGAGTCAGTGAGCGAGGAAGCGGAAGAGCGCCTGATGCGGTATTTTCTCCTTACGCATCTGTGCGGTAT
TTCACACCGCATAGACCAGCCGCGTAACCTGGCAAAATCGGTTACGGTTGAGTAATAAATGGATGCCCTG
CGTAAGCGGGTGTGGGCGGACAATAAAGTCTTAAACTGAACAAAATAGATCTAAACTATGACAATAAAGT
CTTAAACTAGACAGAATAGTTGTAAACTGAAATCAGTCCAGTTATGCTGTGAAAAAGCATACTGGACTTT
TGTTATGGCTAAAGCAAACTCTTCATTTTCTGAAGTGCAAATTGCCCGTCGTATTAAAGAGGGGCGTGGC
CAAGGGCATGGTAAAGACTATATTCGCGGCGTTGTGACAATTTACCGAACAACTCCGCGGCCGGGAAGCC
GATCTCGGCTTGAACGAATTGTTAGGTGGCGGTACTTGGGTCGATATCAAAGTGCATCACTTCTTCCCGT
ATGCCCAACTTTGTATAGAGAGCCACTGCGGGATCGTCACCGTAATCTGCTTGCACGTAGATCACATAAG
CACCAAGCGCGTTGGCCTCATGCTTGAGGAGATTGATGAGCGCGGTGGCAATGCCCTGCCTCCGGTGCTC
GCCGGAGACTGCGAGATCATAGATATAGATCTCACTACGCGGCTGCTCAAACTTGGGCAGAACGTAAGCC
GCGAGAGCGCCAACAACCGCTTCTTGGTCGAAGGCAGCAAGCGCGATGAATGTCTTACTACGGAGCAAGT
TCCCGAGGTAATCGGAGTCCGGCTGATGTTGGGAGTAGGTGGCTACGTCTCCGAACTCACGACCGAAAAG
ATCAAGAGCAGCCCGCATGGATTTGACTTGGTCAGGGCCGAGCCTACATGTGCGAATGATGCCCATACTT
GAGCCACCTAACTTTGTTTTAGGGCGACTGCCCTGCTGCGTAACATCGTTGCTGCTCCATAACATCAAAC
ATCGACCCACGGCGTAACGCGCTTGCTGCTTGGATGCCCGAGGCATAGACTGTACAAAAAAACAGTCATA
ACAAGCCATGAAAACCGCCACTGCGCCGTTACCACCGCTGCGTTCGGTCAAGGTTCTGGACCAGTTGCGT
GAGCGCATACGCTACTTGCATTACAGTTTACGAACCGAACAGGCTTATGTCAACTGGGTTCGTGCCTTCA
TCCGTTTCCACGGTGTGCGTCACCCGGCAACCTTGGGCAGCAGCGAAGTCGAGGCATTTCTGTCCTGGCT
GGCGAACGAGCGCAAGGTTTCGGTCTCCACGCATCGTCAGGCATTGGCGGCCTTGCTGTTCTTCTACGGC
AAGGTGCTGTGCACGGATCTGCCCTGGCTTCAGGAGATCGGAAGACCTCGGCCGTCGCGGCGCTTGCCGG
TGGTGCTGACCCCGGATGAAGTGGTTCGCATCCTCGGTTTTCTGGAAGGCGAGCATCGTTTGTTCGCCCA
GGACTCTAGCTATAGTTCTAGTGGTTGGCTACGTATACTCCGGAATATTAATAGATCATGGAGATAATTA
AAATGATAACCATCTCGCAAATAAATAAGTATTTTACTGTTTTCGTAACAGTTTTGTAATAAAAAAACCT
ATAAATATTCCGGATTATTCATACCGTCCCACCATCGGGCGCGGATCCCGGTCCTAAAACCATGAAGTTT
CTTGTGAATGTAGCGCTTGTGTTCATGGTTGTCTATATTAGTTATATATACGCCGCTGCCGATTGTTCAG
GGAAATATCGCTGCCGATCTTCTTTCAAGTGCATCGAACTGATAGCTAGATGTGATGGTGTATCAGATTG
TAAAGACGGTGAGGATGAGTACCGGTGCGTGCGAGTTGGAGGTCAGAATGCTGTATTGCAAGTGTTCACA
GCCGCATCGTGGAAAACGATGTGCTCCGATGACTGGAAGGGTCACTACGCGAACGTCGCGTGCGCTCAGC
TCGGCTTTCCCTCCTACGTATCCTCAGATAACTTGAGGGTCTCTAGTTTAGAAGGACAATTTCGTGAAGA
GTTTGTATCAATCGACCACCTCCTGCCCGACGATAAAGTGACCGCACTACACCATTCCGTCTATGTTCGC
GAGGGCTGTGCTTCGGGCCACGTCGTAACACTGCAGTGCACGGCGTGTGGTCACAGACGGGACGACGACG
ACAAGATAGTTGGGGGAAATATGTCTTTGCTTTCACAATGGCCATGGCAAGCATCCTTACAGTTTCAGGG
CTATCATCTCTGCGGGGGATCAGTCATCACGCCACTTTGGATTATCACTGCAGCCCATTGTGTGTACGAT
CTATACCTGCCCAAAAGTTGGACTATACAGGTGGGGCTCGTGTCCCTGCTCGATAATCCCGCACCATCTC
ATTTGGTTGAGAAGATCGTATATCACTCGAAATACAAGCCAAAAAGGTTAGGAAACGATATTGCCCTTAT
GAAGCTAGCTGGACCGTTGACCTTCAATGAGATGATCCAACCGGTTTGTCTGCCTAACTCGGAAGAAAAT
TTCCCGGACGGAAAGGTATGTTGGACTAGCGGCTGGGGCGCGACTGAGGATGGAGCAGGTGATGCCAGTC
CCGTTTTAAACCATGCCGCAGTTCCTCTAATTAGCAACAAAATCTGCAATCATAGAGATGTCTATGGCGG
GATTATAAGTCCTAGCATGCTTTGCGCTGGTTATTTAACCGGGGGGGTCGACTCGTGTCAAGGGGACAGC
GGTGGGCCTCTCGTTTGCCAAGAGCGCCGTTTGTGGAAACTAGTGGGCGCGACATCGTTTGGCATAGGTT
GTGCGGAGGTGAACAAACCGGGAGTATACACAAGGGTCACCAGCTTTCTAGACTGGATTCACGAACAGAT
GGAACGAGACTTAAAGACGGAATTCGTAGAACATCACCATCACCATCACCATCACTGATGAGGTACCAAG
CTTGTCGAGAAGTACTAGAGGATCATAATCAGCCATACCACATTTGTAGAGGTTTTACTTGCTTTAAAAA
ACCTCCCACACCTCCCCCTGAACCTGAAACATAAAATGAATGCAATTGTTGTTGTTAACTTGTTTATTGC
AGCTTATAATGGTTACAAATAAAGCAATAGCATCACAAATTTCACAAATAAAGCATTTTTTTCACTGCAT
TCTAGTTGTGGTTTGTCCAAACTCATCAATGTATCTTATCATGTCTGGATCTGATCACTGCTTGAGCCTA
GGAGATCCGAACCAGATAAGTGAAATCTAGTTCCAAACTATTTTGTCATTTTTAATTTTCGTATTAGCTT
ACGACGCTACACCCAGTTCCCATCTATTTTGTCACTCTTCCCTAAATAATCCTTAAAAACTCCATTTCCA
CCCCTCCCAGTTCCCAACTATTTTGTCCGCCCACAGCGGGGCATTTTTCTTCCTGTTATGTTTTTAATCA
AACATCCTGCCAACTCCATGTGACAAACCGTCATCTTCGGCTACTTTTTCTCTGTCACAGAATGAAAATT
TTTCTGTCATCTCTTCGTTATTAATGTTTGTAATTGACTGAATATCAACGCTTATTTGCAGCCTG
Features (pLannotate 1.2.2; 17 found; start..end, strand, type, name):
     14..468     +  rep_origin     f1 ori (sequence partly withheld): f1 bacteriophage origin of replication; arrow indicates direction of (+) strand synthesis
    494..598     +  promoter       AmpR promoter: bla
    599..1459    +  CDS            AmpR: β-lactamase; bla; confers resistance to ampicillin, carbenicillin, and related antibiotics
   1630..2218    +  rep_origin     ori: high-copy-number ColE1/pMB1/pBR322/pUC origin of replication
   2404..2455    -  misc_feature   bom (fragment): basis of mobility region from pBR322
   2523..2747    -  mobile_element Tn7R: mini-Tn7 element (right end of the Tn7 transposon) Tn7
   2814..3347    -  CDS            GmR: gentamycin acetyltransferase; aacC1; confers resistance to gentamycin
   3517..3545    -  promoter       Pc promoter: intI1 (promoter lies within the coding sequence); class 1 integron promoter
   3523..3870    -  CDS            YPR2_ECOLX (fragment): Protein predicted: Swiss-Prot protein existence level 4. From Escherichia coli.
   3897..3988    +  promoter       polyhedrin promoter: polh from Autographa californica; promoter for the baculovirus polyhedrin gene
   4044..4109    +  CDS            MELT (fragment): MELN_APICE - Experimental evidence at protein level: Swiss-Prot protein existence level 1. Main toxin of bee venom with strong hemolytic activity and antimicrobial activity. It has enhancing effects on bee venom phospholipase A2 activity. This amphipathic toxin binds to negatively charged membrane surface and forms pore by inserting into lipid bilayers inducing the leakage of ions and molecules and the enhancement of permeability that ultimately leads to cell lysis. It acts as a voltage-gated pore with higher selectivity for anions over cations. The ion conductance has been shown to be voltage
   4113..5261    +  CDS            TMPRSS3 (fragment): TMPS3_HUMAN - Also known as ECHOS1, TADG12. Experimental evidence at protein level: Swiss-Prot protein existence level 1. Probable serine protease that plays a role in hearing. Acts as a permissive factor for cochlear hair cell survival and activation at the onset of hearing and is required for saccular hair cell survival (By similarity). Activates ENaC (in vitro). From Homo sapiens (Human).
   5274..5294    +  CDS            7xHis: 6xHis affinity tag
   5333..5416    +  CDS            large T antigen (fragment): large T antigen from SV40 (simian virus 40)
   5439..5573    +  polyA_signal   SV40 poly(A) signal: SV40 polyadenylation signal
   5602..5767    -  mobile_element Tn7L: mini-Tn7 element (left end of the Tn7 transposon) Tn7
   5930..9       +  CDS            lacZα (fragment) (across the origin): LacZα fragment of β-galactosidase; lacZ fragment
