[The description below was written by a language model from this plasmid's Addgene catalogue record and pLannotate feature annotations shown in this document.]
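Description:
TMPRSS3:72-454_CO is a baculovirus transfer (donor) plasmid built on the pFHMSP-LIC-C backbone, a pFastBac HT-type vector adapted for ligation-independent cloning. The sequenced record is 5,937 nt. In E. coli it is maintained as a high-copy plasmid through a ColE1/pUC-type origin and selected with ampicillin via the β-lactamase gene. An f1 origin is also present. The expression cassette and a gentamicin acetyltransferase marker lie between the Tn7R and Tn7L mini-Tn7 ends. In Bac-to-Bac-style systems, this arrangement allows site-specific transposition of the intervening segment into a bacmid, which is then used to generate recombinant baculovirus for insect cell infection.

The payload is a fragment of human TMPRSS3, a type II transmembrane serine protease implicated in hearing and associated with the DFNB8/DFNB10 loci. As the name indicates, it covers residues 72–454. The "CO" suffix probably denotes a codon-optimised sequence, although the record does not say so. The catalogue notes that the insert may not be the full ORF. Transcription is driven by the very late polyhedrin promoter of Autographa californica nucleopolyhedrovirus and terminated by an SV40 polyadenylation signal. An N-terminal honeybee melittin signal sequence stands in for the missing N-terminal region of the protein and directs it into the secretory pathway, so it can be recovered from the culture medium. A C-terminal polyhistidine tag supports metal-affinity purification; the catalogue lists it as 8xHis, while the automated annotation calls it 7xHis. The stated purpose is producing recombinant TMPRSS3 in the baculovirus system for structure determination.
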