Addgene plasmid #220880: TMPRSS3:72-454_CO
Purpose: Baculovirus expression for structure determination; may not be full ORF
Depositing lab: Cheryl Arrowsmith. Depositing organization: University of Toronto.
Backbone
  Vector backbone: pFHMSP-LIC-C
  Vector type: Baculovirus Expresssion
  Selectable markers: pFastBac HTA
Growth in bacteria
  Bacterial resistance: Ampicillin, 100 μg/mL
  Growth temperature: 37°C
  Growth strain: DH5alpha
  Copy number: High Copy
Gene/Insert
  Gene/Insert name: TMPRSS3 (alt names: TMPRSS3:72-454_CO; TMPRSS3:TOC031-D05:C246773)
  Species: H. sapiens (human)
  Insert size (bp): 1218
  Entrez Gene: TMPRSS3 (a.k.a. DFNB10, DFNB8, ECHOS1, TADG12)
  Promoter: Polyhedrin
  Tag / fusion protein: melittin signal sequence (N terminal on insert); 8xHis (C terminal on insert)
  Cloning method: Ligation Independent Cloning
  Sequencing primers: 5′ pFBOH-fwd (5'-CCGGATTATTCATACCGTCCCACCA-3'); 3′ pFBOH-rev (5'-CTGATTATGATCCTCTAGTACTTCT-3')
Terms and licenses: Academic/Nonprofit Terms; Industry Terms: Not Available to Industry
How to cite: TMPRSS3:72-454_CO was a gift from Cheryl Arrowsmith (Addgene plasmid # 220880 ; http://n2t.net/addgene:220880 ; RRID:Addgene_220880)
